Addgene plasmid #52719: pMXs-hs-3xHA-deltaBBox-LIN-41
Purpose: retroviral expression of human LIN-41 / TRIM71 containing deletion of the BBox domain and 3 N-terminal HA tags
Depositing lab: Shinya Yamanaka. Depositing organization: J. David Gladstone Institutes. Publication: The let-7/LIN-41 pathway regulates reprogramming to human induced pluripotent stem cells by controlling expression of prodifferentiation genes. Worringer KA, Rand TA, Hayashi Y, Sami S, Takahashi K, Tanabe K, Narita M, Srivastava D, Yamanaka S. Cell Stem Cell. 2014 Jan 2;14(1):40-52. doi: 10.1016/j.stem.2013.11.001. Epub 2013 Nov 14. PubMed 24239284.
Backbone
  Vector backbone: pMXs
  Vector type: Mammalian Expression, Retroviral
Growth in bacteria
  Bacterial resistance: Ampicillin, 100 μg/mL
  Growth temperature: 37°C
  Growth strain: Top10
  Copy number: High Copy
Gene/Insert
  Gene/Insert name: LIN-41 (alt name: TRIM71)
  Species: H. sapiens (human)
  Insert size (bp): 2322
  Mutation: deleted amino acids 194-320
  Entrez Gene: TRIM71 (a.k.a. LIN-41, LIN41)
  Tag / fusion protein: 3xHA (N terminal on insert)
Terms and licenses: Academic/Nonprofit Terms; Industry Terms: Not Available to Industry
How to cite: pMXs-hs-3xHA-deltaBBox-LIN-41 was a gift from Shinya Yamanaka (Addgene plasmid # 52719 ; http://n2t.net/addgene:52719 ; RRID:Addgene_52719)
