[The description below was written by a language model from this plasmid's Addgene catalogue record and pLannotate feature annotations shown in this document.]
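Description:
pMXs-hs-3xHA-deltaBBox-LIN-41 is a Moloney murine leukemia virus-based retroviral expression plasmid built on the pMXs backbone, intended for producing recombinant retrovirus that delivers a mutant human LIN-41 (TRIM71) into mammalian cells. In bacteria it is maintained as a high-copy plasmid through a ColE1/pUC-type origin and selected with ampicillin via the β-lactamase gene and its own promoter. No mammalian selection marker or reporter is annotated.

The proviral region is framed by MMLV long terminal repeats. Downstream of the 5' LTR lie the MMLV packaging signal, a fragment matching the MESV packaging signal, a truncated gag lacking its start codon (which extends the packaging region), and a pol segment carrying the splice acceptor. No separate internal promoter is annotated, so insert expression is presumably driven from the 5' LTR, as is usual for pMXs vectors. The viral structural and enzymatic genes are absent, so these functions must be supplied in trans by a packaging system. The payload is a 3xHA epitope tag fused directly to the N-terminus of human TRIM71, with amino acids 194–320 deleted to remove the B-box domain. The automated annotation labels only part of the insert as TRIM71, which probably reflects the internal deletion interrupting the match rather than a truncated coding sequence. Part of the 3' LTR region is annotated as a ΔU3 fragment alongside a standard LTR, and a short lacI fragment is a backbone remnant.

TRIM71 is an E3 ubiquitin ligase that cooperates with the microRNA machinery in post-transcriptional repression. This domain-deletion construct comes from work on the let-7/LIN-41 pathway in reprogramming to human induced pluripotent stem cells. It is suited to testing whether the B-box region is needed for LIN-41 function, with the HA tags allowing detection or immunoprecipitation.
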