Features (pLannotate 1.2.2; 13 found; start..end, strand, type, name):
     22..615     +  LTR            LTR: long terminal repeat from Moloney murine leukemia virus
    678..877     +  misc_feature   MMLV Ψ: packaging signal of Moloney murine leukemia virus (MMLV)
    929..1017    +  misc_feature   MESV Ψ (fragment): packaging signal of murine embryonic stem cell virus
   1094..1510    +  CDS            gag (truncated): truncated Moloney murine leukemia virus (MMLV) gag gene lacking the start codon
   1520..1894    +  misc_feature   pol region: Moloney murine leukemia virus (MMLV) pol region containing the splice acceptor site
   1963..2052    +  CDS            3xHA: three tandem HA epitope tags
   2053..3600    +  CDS            TRIM71 (fragment): LIN41_HUMAN - Also known as LIN41. Experimental evidence at protein level: Swiss-Prot protein existence level 1. E3 ubiquitin-protein ligase that cooperates with the microRNAs (miRNAs) machinery and promotes embryonic stem cells proliferation and maintenance (Probable). Binds to miRNAs and associates with AGO2, participating in post-transcriptional repression of transcripts such as CDKN1A (By similarity). In addition, participates in post-transcriptional mRNA repression in a miRNA independent mechanism (PubMed:23125361). Facilitates the G1-S transition to promote rapid embryonic stem cell self
   4337..4458    +  LTR            3' LTR (ΔU3) (fragment): self-inactivating 3' long terminal repeat (LTR) from Moloney murine leukemia virus
   4459..4928    +  LTR            LTR: long terminal repeat from Moloney murine leukemia virus
   4994..5046    -  CDS            lacI (fragment): lac repressor; lacI; The lac repressor binds to the lac operator to inhibit transcription in E. coli. This inhibition can be relieved by adding lactose or isopropyl-β-D-thiogalactopyranoside (IPTG).
   5229..5817    -  rep_origin     ori: high-copy-number ColE1/pMB1/pBR322/pUC origin of replication
   5981..6841    -  CDS            AmpR: β-lactamase; bla; confers resistance to ampicillin, carbenicillin, and related antibiotics
   6842..6946    -  promoter       AmpR promoter: bla
>Addgene plasmid #52719 | pMXs-hs-3xHA-deltaBBox-LIN-41 | depositor full sequence | sequence record 82068 | pMXs-hs-3xHA-deltaBBox-LIN-41 sequence 6954 bps
CCCGAAAAGTGCCACCTGCATAATGAAAGACCCCACCTGTAGGTTTGGCAAGCTAGCTTAAGTAACGCCA
TTTTGCAAGGCATGGAAAAATACATAACTGAGAATAGAAAAGTTCAGATCAAGGTCAGGAACAGATGGAA
CAGCTGAATATGGGCCAAACAGGATATCTGTGGTAAGCAGTTCCTGCCCCGGCTCAGGGCCAAGAACAGA
TGGAACAGCTGAATATGGGCCAAACAGGATATCTGTGGTAAGCAGTTCCTGCCCCGGCTCAGGGCCAAGA
ACAGATGGTCCCCAGATGCGGTCCAGCCCTCAGCAGTTTCTAGAGAACCATCAGATGTTTCCAGGGTGCC
CCAAGGACCTGAAATGACCCTGTGCCTTATTTGAACTAACCAATCAGTTCGCTTCTCGCTTCTGTTCGCG
CGCTTCTGCTCCCCGAGCTCAATAAAAGAGCCCACAACCCCTCACTCGGCGCGCCAGTCCTCCGATTGAC
TGAGTCGCCCGGGTACCCGTGTATCCAATAAACCCTCTTGCAGTTGCATCCGACTTGTGGTCTCGCTGTT
CCTTGGGAGGGTCTCCTCTGAGTGATTGACTACCCGTCAGCGGGGGTCTTTCATTTGGGGGCTCGTCCGG
GATCGGGAGACCCCTGCCCAGGGACCACCGACCCACCACCGGGAGGTAAGCTGGCCAGCAACTTATCTGT
GTCTGTCCGATTGTCTAGTGTCTATGACTGATTTTATGCGCCTGCGTCGGTACTAGTTAGCTAACTAGCT
CTGTATCTGGCGGACCCGTGGTGGAACTGACGAGTTCGGAACACCCGGCCGCAACCCTGGGAGACGTCCC
AGGGACTTCGGGGGCCGTTTTTGTGGCCCGACCTGAGTCCAAAAATCCCGATCGTTTTGGACTCTTTGGT
GCACCCCCCTAATAGGAGGGATATGTGGTTCTGGTAGGAGACGAGAACCTAAAACAGTTCCCGCCTCCGT
CTGAATTTTTGCTTTCGGTTTGGGACCGAAGCCGCGCCGCGCGTCTTGTCTGCTGCAGCATCGTTCTGTG
TTGTCTCTGTCTGACTGTGTTTCTGTATTTGTCTGAAAATTAGGGCCAGACTGTTACCACTCCCTTAAGT
TTGACCTTAGGTCACTGGAAAGATGTCGAGCGGATCGCTCACAACCAGTCGGTAGATGTCAAGAAGAGAC
GTTGGGTTACCTTCTGCTCTGCAGAATGGCCAACCTTTAACGTCGGATGGCCGCGAGACGGCACCTTTAA
CCGAGACCTCATCACCCAGGTTAAGATCAAGGTCTTTTCACCTGGCCCGCATGGACACCCAGACCAGGTC
CCCTACATCGTGACCTGGGAAGCCTTGGCTTTTGACCCCCCTCCCTGGGTCAAGCCCTTTGTACACCCTA
AGCCTCCGCCTCCTCTTCCTCCATCCGCCCCGTCTCTCCCCCTTGAACCTCCTCGTTCGACCCCGCCTCG
ATCCTCCCTTTATCCAGCCCTCACTCCTTCTCTAGGCGCCCCCATATGGCCATATGAGATCTTATATGGG
GCACCCCCGCCCCTTGTAAACTTCCCTGACCCTGACATGACAAGAGTTACTAACAGCCCCTCTCTCCAAG
CTCACTTACAGGCTCTCTACTTAGTCCAGCACGAAGTCTGGAGACCTCTGGCGGCAGCCTACCAAGAACA
ACTGGACCGACCGGTGGTACCTCACCCTTACCGAGTCGGCGACACAGTGTGGGTCCGCCGACACCAGACT
AAGAACCTAGAACCTCGCTGGAAAGGACCTTACACAGTCCTGCTGACCACCCCCACCGCCCTCAAAGTAG
ACGGCATCGCAGCTTGGATACACGCCGCCCACGTGAAGGCTGCCGACCCCGGGGGTGGACCATCCTCTAG
ACTGCCGGATCTAGCTAGTTAATTAAGGATCCCAGTGTGGTGGTACGGGAATTCCTGCAGGCCACCATGG
CATACCCATACGATGTTCCTGACTATGCGGGCTATCCCTATGACGTCCCGGACTATGCAGGATCCTATCC
ATATGACGTTCCAGATTACGCTATGGCTTCGTTCCCCGAGACCGATTTCCAGATCTGCTTGCTGTGCAAG
GAGATGTGCGGCTCGCCGGCGCCGCTCTCCTCCAACTCGTCCGCGTCGTCGTCCTCCTCGCAGACGTCCA
CGTCGTCGGGGGGCGGCGGCGGGGGCCCTGGGGCGGCGGCGCGCCGCCTACACGTCCTGCCCTGCCTGCA
CGCCTTCTGCCGCCCCTGCCTCGAGGCGCACCGGCTGCCGGCGGCGGGCGGCGGCGCGGCGGGAGAGCCG
CTCAAGCTGCGCTGCCCCGTGTGCGACCAGAAAGTAGTGCTAGCCGAGGCGGCGGGTATGGACGCGCTGC
CTTCGTCCGCCTTCCTGCTTAGCAACCTGCTCGACGCGGTGGTGGCCACTGCCGACGAGCCGCCGCCCAA
GAACGGGCGCGCCGGCGCTCCGGCGGGAGCGGGCGGCCACAGCAACCACCGGCACCACGCTCACCACGCG
CACCCGCGCGCGTCCGCCTCCGCGCCGCCACTCCCGCAGGCGCCGCAGCCGCCCGCGCCTTCCCGCTCGG
CACCCGGCGGCCCTGCCGCTTCCCCGTCGGCGCTGCTGCTCTCACGGGCACTCACCATCCAGCTGCTGGC
AGATGCCCAGCAGGGACGACAGGCAATCCAGCTGAGCATCGAGCAGGCCCAGACGGTGGCGGAACAGGTG
GAGATGAAGGCGAAGGTTGTGCAGTCGGAGGTCAAAGCCGTGACGGCGAGGCATAAGAAAGCCCTGGAGG
AACGCGAGTGTGAGCTGCTGTGGAAGGTAGAAAAGATCCGCCAGGTGAAAGCCAAGTCTCTGTACCTGCA
GGTGGAGAAGCTGCGGCAAAACCTCAACAAGCTTGAGAGCACCATCAGTGCCGTGCAGCAGGTCCTGGAG
GAGGGTAGAGCGCTAGACATCCTACTGGCCCGAGACCGGATGCTGGCCCAGGTGCAGGAGCTGAAGACCG
TGCGGAGCCTCCTGCAGCCCCAGGAAGACGACCGAGTCATGTTCACACCCCCCGATCAGGCACTGTACCT
TGCCATCAAGTCTTTTGGCTTTGTTAGCAGCGGGGCCTTTGCCCCACTCACCAAGGCCACAGGCGATGGC
CTCAAGCGTGCCCTCCAGGGTAAGGTGGCCTCCTTCACAGTCATTGGTTATGACCACGATGGTGAGCCCC
GCCTCTCAGGAGGCGACCTGATGTCGGCTGTGGTCCTGGGCCCTGATGGCAACCTGTTTGGTGCAGAGGT
GAGTGATCAGCAGAATGGGACATACGTGGTGAGTTACCGACCCCAGCTGGAGGGTGAGCACCTGGTATCT
GTGACACTGTGCAACCAGCACATTGAGAACAGCCCTTTCAAGGTGGTGGTCAAGTCAGGCCGCAGCTACG
TGGGCATTGGGCTCCCGGGCCTGAGCTTCGGCAGTGAGGGTGACAGCGATGGCAAGCTCTGCCGCCCTTG
GGGTGTGAGTGTAGACAAGGAGGGCTACATCATTGTCGCCGACCGCAGCAACAACCGCATCCAGGTGTTC
AAGCCCTGCGGCGCCTTCCACCACAAATTCGGCACCCTGGGCTCCCGGCCTGGGCAGTTCGACCGACCAG
CCGGCGTGGCCTGTGACGCCTCACGCAGGATCGTGGTGGCTGACAAGGACAATCATCGCATCCAGATCTT
CACGTTCGAGGGCCAGTTCCTCCTCAAGTTTGGTGAGAAAGGAACCAAGAATGGGCAGTTCAACTACCCT
TGGGATGTGGCGGTGAATTCTGAGGGCAAGATCCTGGTCTCAGACACGAGGAACCACCGGATCCAGCTGT
TTGGGCCTGATGGTGTCTTCCTAAACAAGTATGGCTTCGAGGGGGCTCTCTGGAAGCACTTTGACTCCCC
ACGGGGTGTGGCCTTCAACCATGAGGGCCACTTGGTGGTCACTGACTTCAACAACCACCGGCTCCTGGTT
ATTCACCCCGACTGCCAGTCGGCACGCTTTCTGGGCTCGGAGGGCACAGGCAATGGGCAGTTCCTGCGCC
CACAAGGGGTAGCTGTGGACCAGGAAGGGCGCATCATTGTGGCGGATTCCAGGAACCATCGGGTACAGAT
GTTTGAATCCAACGGCAGCTTCCTGTGCAAGTTTGGTGCTCAAGGCAGCGGCTTTGGGCAGATGGACCGC
CCTTCCGGCATCGCCATCACCCCCGACGGAATGATCGTTGTGGTGGACTTTGGCAACAATCGAATCCTCG
TCTTCTAATTGCATTTCCTAGGACGATAAAATAAAAGATTTTATTTAGTCTCCAGAAAAAGGGGGGAATG
AAAGACCCCACCTGTAGGTTTGGCAAGCTAGCTTAAGTAACGCCATTTTGCAAGGCATGGAAAAATACAT
AACTGAGAATAGAGAAGTTCAGATCAAGGTCAGGAACAGATGGAACAGCTGAATATGGGCCAAACAGGAT
ATCTGTGGTAAGCAGTTCCTGCCCCGGCTCAGGGCCAAGAACAGATGGAACAGCTGAATATGGGCCAAAC
AGGATATCTGTGGTAAGCAGTTCCTGCCCCGGCTCAGGGCCAAGAACAGATGGTCCCCAGATGCGGTCCA
GCCCTCAGCAGTTTCTAGAGAACCATCAGATGTTTCCAGGGTGCCCCAAGGACCTGAAATGACCCTGTGC
CTTATTTGAACTAACCAATCAGTTCGCTTCTCGCTTCTGTTCGCGCGCTTCTGCTCCCCGAGCTCAATAA
AAGAGCCCACAACCCCTCACTCGGGGCGCCAGTCCTCCGATTGACTGAGTCGCCCGGGTACCCGTGTATC
CAATAAACCCTCTTGCAGTTGCATCCGACTTGTGGTCTCGCTGTTCCTTGGGAGGGTCTCCTCTGAGTGA
TTGACTACCCGTCAGCGGGGGTCTTTCACATGCAGCATGTATCAAAATTAATTTGGTTTTTTTTCTTAAG
TATTTACATTAAATGGCCATAGTTGCATTAATGAATCGGCCAACGCGCGGGGAGAGGCGGTTTGCGTATT
GGGCGCTCTTCCGCTTCCTCGCTCACTGACTCGCTGCGCTCGGTCGTTCGGCTGCGGCGAGCGGTATCAG
CTCACTCAAAGGCGGTAATACGGTTATCCACAGAATCAGGGGATAACGCAGGAAAGAACATGTGAGCAAA
AGGCCAGCAAAAGGCCAGGAACCGTAAAAAGGCCGCGTTGCTGGCGTTTTTCCATAGGCTCCGCCCCCCT
GACGAGCATCACAAAAATCGACGCTCAAGTCAGAGGTGGCGAAACCCGACAGGACTATAAAGATACCAGG
CGTTTCCCCCTGGAAGCTCCCTCGTGCGCTCTCCTGTTCCGACCCTGCCGCTTACCGGATACCTGTCCGC
CTTTCTCCCTTCGGGAAGCGTGGCGCTTTCTCATAGCTCACGCTGTAGGTATCTCAGTTCGGTGTAGGTC
GTTCGCTCCAAGCTGGGCTGTGTGCACGAACCCCCCGTTCAGCCCGACCGCTGCGCCTTATCCGGTAACT
ATCGTCTTGAGTCCAACCCGGTAAGACACGACTTATCGCCACTGGCAGCAGCCACTGGTAACAGGATTAG
CAGAGCGAGGTATGTAGGCGGTGCTACAGAGTTCTTGAAGTGGTGGCCTAACTACGGCTACACTAGAAGA
ACAGTATTTGGTATCTGCGCTCTGCTGAAGCCAGTTACCTTCGGAAAAAGAGTTGGTAGCTCTTGATCCG
GCAAACAAACCACCGCTGGTAGCGGTGGTTTTTTTGTTTGCAAGCAGCAGATTACGCGCAGAAAAAAAGG
ATCTCAAGAAGATCCTTTGATCTTTTCTACGGGGTCTGACGCTCAGTGGAACGAAAACTCACGTTAAGGG
ATTTTGGTCATGAGATTATCAAAAAGGATCTTCACCTAGATCCTTTTGCGGCCGGCCGCAAATCAATCTA
AAGTATATATGAGTAAACTTGGTCTGACAGTTACCAATGCTTAATCAGTGAGGCACCTATCTCAGCGATC
TGTCTATTTCGTTCATCCATAGTTGCCTGACTCCCCGTCGTGTAGATAACTACGATACGGGAGGGCTTAC
CATCTGGCCCCAGTGCTGCAATGATACCGCGAGACCCACGCTCACCGGCTCCAGATTTATCAGCAATAAA
CCAGCCAGCCGGAAGGGCCGAGCGCAGAAGTGGTCCTGCAACTTTATCCGCCTCCATCCAGTCTATTAAT
TGTTGCCGGGAAGCTAGAGTAAGTAGTTCGCCAGTTAATAGTTTGCGCAACGTTGTTGCCATTGCTACAG
GCATCGTGGTGTCACGCTCGTCGTTTGGTATGGCTTCATTCAGCTCCGGTTCCCAACGATCAAGGCGAGT
TACATGATCCCCCATGTTGTGCAAAAAAGCGGTTAGCTCCTTCGGTCCTCCGATCGTTGTCAGAAGTAAG
TTGGCCGCAGTGTTATCACTCATGGTTATGGCAGCACTGCATAATTCTCTTACTGTCATGCCATCCGTAA
GATGCTTTTCTGTGACTGGTGAGTACTCAACCAAGTCATTCTGAGAATAGTGTATGCGGCGACCGAGTTG
CTCTTGCCCGGCGTCAATACGGGATAATACCGCGCCACATAGCAGAACTTTAAAAGTGCTCATCATTGGA
AAACGTTCTTCGGGGCGAAAACTCTCAAGGATCTTACCGCTGTTGAGATCCAGTTCGATGTAACCCACTC
GTGCACCCAACTGATCTTCAGCATCTTTTACTTTCACCAGCGTTTCTGGGTGAGCAAAAACAGGAAGGCA
AAATGCCGCAAAAAAGGGAATAAGGGCGACACGGAAATGTTGAATACTCATACTCTTCCTTTTTCAATAT
TATTGAAGCATTTATCAGGGTTATTGTCTCATGAGCGGATACATATTTGAATGTATTTAGAAAAATAAAC
AAATAGGGGTTCCGCGCACATTTC
