>Addgene plasmid #52719 | pMXs-hs-3xHA-deltaBBox-LIN-41 | addgene partial sequence | sequence record 84046 | pMX-S1811 5'-GACGGCATCGCAGCTTGGATACAC-3'
GTGAAGGCTGCCGACCCCGGGGGTGGACCATCCTCTAGACTGCCGGATCTAGCTAGTTAATTAAGGATCC
CAGTGTGGTGGTACGGGAATTCCTGCAGGCCACCATGGCATACCCATACGATGTTCCTGACTATGCGGGC
TATCCCTATGACGTCCCGGACTATGCAGGATCCTATCCATATGACGTTCCAGATTACGCTATGGCTTCGT
TCCCCGAGACCGATTTCCAGATCTGCTTGCTGTGCAAGGAGATGTGCGGCTCGCCGGCGCCGCTCTCCTC
CAACTCGTCCGCGTCGTCGTCCTCCTCGCAGACGTCCACGTCGTCGGGGGGCGGCGGCGGGGGCCCTGGG
GCGGCGGCGCGCCGCCTACACGTCCTGCCCTGCCTGCACGCCTTCTGCCGCCCCTGCCTCGAGGCGCACC
GGCTGCCGGCGGCGGGCGGCGGCGCGGCGGGAGAGCCGCTCAAGCTGCGCTGCCCCGTGTGCGACCAGAA
AGTAGTGCTAGCCGAGGCGGCGGGTATGGACGCGCTGCCTTCGTCCGCCTTCCTGCTTAGCAACCTGCTC
GACGCGGTGGTGGCCACTGCCGACGAGCCGCCGCCCAAGAACGGGCGCGCCGGCGCTCCGGCGGGAGCGG
GCGGCCACAGCAACCACCGGCACCACGCTCACCACGCGCACCCGCGCGCGTCCGCCTCCGCGCCGCCACT
CCCGCAGGCGCCGCA
