>Addgene plasmid #52719 | pMXs-hs-3xHA-deltaBBox-LIN-41 | addgene partial sequence | sequence record 84048 | pMX-L3205 5'-CCCTTTTTCTGGAGACTAAATAAA-3'
TCGTCCTAGGAAATGCAATTAGAAGACGAGGATTCGATTGTTGCCAAAGTCCACCACAACGATCATTCCG
TCGGGGGTGATGGCGATGCCGGAAGGGCGGTCCATCTGCCCAAAGCCGCTGCCTTGAGCACCAAACTTGC
ACAGGAAGCTGCCGTTGGATTCAAACATCTGTACCCGATGGTTCCTGGAATCCGCCACAATGATGCGCCC
TTCCTGGTCCACAGCTACCCCTTGTGGGCGCAGGAACTGCCCATTGCCTGTGCCCTCCGAGCCCAGAAAG
CGTGCCGACTGGCAGTCGGGGTGAATAACCAGGAGCCGGTGGTTGTTGAAGTCAGTGACCACCAAGTGGC
CCTCATGGTTGAAGGCCACACCCCGTGGGGAGTCAAAGTGCTTCCAGAGAGCCCCCTCGAAGCCATACTT
GTTTAGGAAGACACCATCAGGCCCAAACAGCTGGATCCGGTGGTTCCTCGTGTCTGAGACCAGGATCTTG
CCCTCAGAATTCACCGCCACATCCCAAGGGTAGTTGAACTGCCCATTCTTGGTTCCTTTCTCACCAAACT
TGAGGAGGAACTGGCCCTCGAACGTGAAGATCTGGATGCGATGATTGTCCTTGTCAGCCACCACGATCCT
GCGTGAGGCGTCACAGGCCACGCCGGCTGGTCGGTCGAACTGCCCAGGCCGGGAGCCCAGGGTGCCGAAT
TTGTGGTGGAAGGCGCCGCAGGGCTTGAACACCTGGATGCGGTTGTTGCTGCGGTCGGCGACAATGATGT
AGCCCTCCTTGTCTACACTCACACCCCAAGGGCGGCAGAGCTTGCCATCGCTGTCACCCTCACTGCCGAA
GCTCAGGCCCGGGAGCCCAATGCCCACGTAGCTGCGGCCTGACTTGACCACCACCTTGAAAGGGCTGTTC
TCAATGTGCTGGTTGCACAGTGTCACAGATACCAGGTGCTCACCCTCCAGCTGGGGTCGGTAACTCACCA
CGTATGTCCCATTCTGCTGATCACTCACCTCTGCACCAAACAGGTTGCCATCAGGGCCCAGGACCA
