>Addgene plasmid #52719 | pMXs-hs-3xHA-deltaBBox-LIN-41 | addgene partial sequence | sequence record 85581 | hLIN-41-R1 5'-cctgacttgaccaccaccttg-3'
ATGTGCTGGTTGCACAGTGTCACAGATACCAGGTGCTCACCCTCCAGCTGGGGTCGGTAACTCACCACGT
ATGTCCCATTCTGCTGATCACTCACCTCTGCACCAAACAGGTTGCCATCAGGGCCCAGGACCACAGCCGA
CATCAGGTCGCCTCCTGAGAGGCGGGGCTCACCATCGTGGTCATAACCAATGACTGTGAAGGAGGCCACC
TTACCCTGGAGGGCACGCTTGAGGCCATCGCCTGTGGCCTTGGTGAGTGGGGCAAAGGCCCCGCTGCTAA
CAAAGCCAAAAGACTTGATGGCAAGGTACAGTGCCTGATCGGGGGGTGTGAACATGACTCGGTCGTCTTC
CTGGGGCTGCAGGAGGCTCCGCACGGTCTTCAGCTCCTGCACCTGGGCCAGCATCCGGTCTCGGGCCAGT
AGGATGTCTAGCGCTCTACCCTCCTCCAGGACCTGCTGCACGGCACTGATGGTGCTCTCAAGCTTGTTGA
GGTTTTGCCGCAGCTTCTCCACCTGCAGGTACAGAGACTTGGCTTTCACCTGGCGGATCTTTTCTACCTT
CCACAGCAGCTCACACTCGCGTTCCTCCAGGGCTTTCTTATGCCTCGCAGTCACGGCTTTGACCTCCGAC
TGCACAACCTTCGCCTTCATCTCCACCTGTTCCGCCACCGTCTGGGCCTGCTCGATGCTCAGCTGGATTG
CCTGTCGTCCCTGCTGGGCATCTGCCAGCAGCTGGATGGTGAGTGCCCGTGAGAGCAGCAGCGCCGACGG
GGAAGCGGCAGGGCCGCCGGGTGCCGAGCGGGAAGGCGCGG
